Addgene plasmid #178487: pETM33_SPSB1_SPRY
Purpose: Bacterial expression of human domain with His-tag and GST tag
Depositing lab: Ylva Ivarsson. Depositing organization: Uppsala University. Publication: Proteome-scale mapping of binding sites in the unstructured regions of the human proteome. Benz C, Ali M, Krystkowiak I, Simonetti L, Sayadi A, Mihalic F, Kliche J, Andersson E, Jemth P, Davey NE, Ivarsson Y. Mol Syst Biol. 2022 Jan;18(1):e10584. doi: 10.15252/msb.202110584. PubMed 35044719.
Backbone
  Vector backbone: pETM33
  Backbone size w/o insert (bp): 6017
  Vector type: Bacterial Expression
Growth in bacteria
  Bacterial resistance: Kanamycin, 50 μg/mL
  Growth temperature: 37°C
  Growth strain: DH5alpha
  Copy number: Unknown
Gene/Insert
  Gene/Insert name: SPSB1_SPRY
  Species: H. sapiens (human); Synthetic
  Entrez Gene: SPSB1 (a.k.a. SSB-1, SSB1)
  Promoter: T7/LacO
  Tag / fusion protein: His-GST (N terminal on insert)
  Cloning method: Restriction Enzyme; 5′ cloning site Nco1 (destroyed during cloning); 3′ cloning site EcoR1 (destroyed during cloning)
  Sequencing primers: 5′ CGGATCTGGAAGTTCTGTTCC; 3′ GAGTGCGGCCGCAAGCTTG
Terms and licenses: Academic/Nonprofit Terms; Industry Terms: Not Available to Industry
Depositor comments: Please visit https://www.biorxiv.org/content/10.1101/2021.04.13.439572v1 for bioRxv preprint. Growth in BL21 DE3 gold 37 C after induction with 1mM IPTG 4 hours 30 C. Insert: GDYCKPTRLDLLLDMPPVSYDVQLLHSWNNNDRSLNVFVKEDDKLIFHRHPVAQSTDAIRGKVGYTRGLHVWQITWAMRQRGTHAVVGVATADAPLHSVGYTTLVGNNHESWGWDLGRNRLYHDGKNQPSKTYPAFLEPDETFIVPDSFLVALDMDDGTLSFIVDGQYMGVAFRGLKGKKLYPVVSAVWGHCEIRMRYLNGLD.
How to cite: pETM33_SPSB1_SPRY was a gift from Ylva Ivarsson (Addgene plasmid # 178487 ; http://n2t.net/addgene:178487 ; RRID:Addgene_178487)
