[The description below was written by a language model from this plasmid's Addgene catalogue record and pLannotate feature annotations shown in this document.]
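Description:
pETM33_SPSB1_SPRY is a bacterial expression plasmid built on the pETM33 backbone, a pET-type vector, and carries the SPRY domain of human SPSB1 as a synthetic insert. It is propagated in E. coli through a ColE1/pMB1-family origin accompanied by the bom site and the rop gene, and is selected with kanamycin via an aminoglycoside phosphotransferase (KanR) gene. An f1 phage origin is also present. The annotated tetracycline-resistance fragments and AmpR promoter fragment appear to be non-functional backbone remnants. The sequenced record is about 6.6 kb.

Expression is driven by a T7 promoter fused to a lac operator, followed by the phage T7 gene 10 ribosome binding site. The plasmid also encodes lacI, so transcription stays repressed until IPTG is added in a host that supplies T7 RNA polymerase; the depositor notes use of a BL21(DE3)-type strain. The open reading frame begins with a His tag, continues into Schistosoma japonicum glutathione S-transferase, and then runs into the SPSB1 fragment, giving an N-terminal His-GST fusion suited to nickel or glutathione affinity purification. A T7 terminator closes the unit. The table also annotates a second His-tag fragment and a short T7 gene 10B-derived fragment downstream of the insert, but the record lists only the N-terminal His-GST tag, so whether these are translated is not established. The NcoI and EcoRI sites used for cloning were destroyed.

SPSB1 is the substrate-recognition subunit of an Elongin BC–cullin–SOCS-box E3 ubiquitin ligase. The purified SPRY domain was produced in connection with a proteome-scale study mapping binding sites in unstructured regions of human proteins.
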