Features (pLannotate 1.2.2; 21 found; start..end, strand, type, name):
      1..589     +  rep_origin     ori: high-copy-number ColE1/pMB1/pBR322/pUC origin of replication
    775..914     -  misc_feature   bom: basis of mobility region from pBR322
   1016..1207    -  CDS            rop: Rop protein, which maintains plasmids at low copy number; rop
   1224..1604    +  CDS            YPB1_ECOLX: Protein predicted: Swiss-Prot protein existence level 4. From Escherichia coli.
   1676..1967    -  CDS            TcR (fragment): tetracycline efflux protein; tet; confers resistance to tetracycline
   1982..2003    -  protein_bind   CAP binding site: CAP binding activates transcription in the presence of cAMP. E. coli catabolite activator protein
   2016..3098    -  CDS            lacI: lac repressor; lacI; The lac repressor binds to the lac operator to inhibit transcription in E. coli. This inhibition can be relieved by adding lactose or isopropyl-β-D-thiogalactopyranoside (IPTG).
   3099..3176    -  promoter       lacI promoter: lacI
   3184..3463    -  CDS            TcR (fragment): tetracycline efflux protein; tet; confers resistance to tetracycline
   3485..3503    +  promoter       T7 promoter: promoter for bacteriophage T7 RNA polymerase
   3504..3528    +  protein_bind   lac operator: The lac repressor binds to the lac operator to inhibit transcription in E. coli. This inhibition can be relieved by adding lactose or isopropyl-β-D-thiogalactopyranoside (IPTG). lac repressor encoded by lacI
   3543..3565    +  RBS            RBS: efficient ribosome binding site from bacteriophage T7 gene 10 (Olins and Rangwala, 1989)
   3578..3595    +  CDS            7xHis (fragment): 6xHis affinity tag
   3614..4267    +  CDS            GST26_SCHJA: Experimental evidence at protein level: Swiss-Prot protein existence level 1. GST isoenzymes appear to play a central role in the parasite detoxification system. Other functions are also suspected including a role in increasing the solubility of haematin in the parasite gut. From Schistosoma japonicum (Blood fluke).
   4259..4909    +  CDS            SPSB1 (fragment): SPSB1_HUMAN - Also known as SSB1. Experimental evidence at protein level: Swiss-Prot protein existence level 1. Substrate recognition component of a SCF-like ECS (Elongin BC-CUL2/5-SOCS-box protein) E3 ubiquitin-protein ligase complex which mediates the ubiquitination and subsequent proteasomal degradation of target proteins (PubMed:15601820, PubMed:21199876). Negatively regulates nitric oxide (NO) production and limits cellular toxicity in activated macrophages by mediating the ubiquitination and proteasomal degradation of NOS2 (PubMed:21199876). Acts as a bridge which links NOS2 with the ECS
   4953..4970    +  CDS            9xHis (fragment): 9xHis affinity tag
   4980..5029    +  CDS            SET1 (fragment): solubility-enhancement tag derived from T7 phage gene 10B
   5037..5084    +  terminator     T7 terminator: transcription terminator for bacteriophage T7 RNA polymerase
   5121..5549    +  rep_origin     f1 ori (sequence partly withheld): f1 bacteriophage origin of replication; arrow indicates direction of (+) strand synthesis
   5602..5659    +  promoter       AmpR promoter (fragment): bla
   5668..6483    -  CDS            KanR: aminoglycoside phosphotransferase; aph(3')-Ia; confers resistance to kanamycin in bacteria or G418 (Geneticin®) in eukaryotes
>Addgene plasmid #178487 | pETM33_SPSB1_SPRY | addgene full sequence | sequence record 357300 | Addgene NGS Result
TTGAGATCCTTTTTTTCTGCGCGTAATCTGCTGCTTGCAAACAAAAAAACCACCGCTACCAGCGGTGGTT
TGTTTGCCGGATCAAGAGCTACCAACTCTTTTTCCGAAGGTAACTGGCTTCAGCAGAGCGCAGATACCAA
ATACTGTCCTTCTAGTGTAGCCGTAGTTAGGCCACCACTTCAAGAACTCTGTAGCACCGCCTACATACCT
CGCTCTGCTAATCCTGTTACCAGTGGCTGCTGCCAGTGGCGATAAGTCGTGTCTTACCGGGTTGGACTCA
AGACGATAGTTACCGGATAAGGCGCAGCGGTCGGGCTGAACGGGGGGTTCGTGCACACAGCCCAGCTTGG
AGCGAACGACCTACACCGAACTGAGATACCTACAGCGTGAGCTATGAGAAAGCGCCACGCTTCCCGAAGG
GAGAAAGGCGGACAGGTATCCGGTAAGCGGCAGGGTCGGAACAGGAGAGCGCACGAGGGAGCTTCCAGGG
GGAAACGCCTGGTATCTTTATAGTCCTGTCGGGTTTCGCCACCTCTGACTTGAGCGTCGATTTTTGTGAT
GCTCGTCAGGGGGGCGGAGCCTATGGAAAAACGCCAGCAACGCGGCCTTTTTACGGTTCCTGGCCTTTTG
CTGGCCTTTTGCTCACATGTTCTTTCCTGCGTTATCCCCTGATTCTGTGGATAACCGTATTACCGCCTTT
GAGTGAGCTGATACCGCTCGCCGCAGCCGAACGACCGAGCGCAGCGAGTCAGTGAGCGAGGAAGCGGAAG
AGCGCCTGATGCGGTATTTTCTCCTTACGCATCTGTGCGGTATTTCACACCGCAATGGTGCACTCTCAGT
ACAATCTGCTCTGATGCCGCATAGTTAAGCCAGTATACACTCCGCTATCGCTACGTGACTGGGTCATGGC
TGCGCCCCGACACCCGCCAACACCCGCTGACGCGCCCTGACGGGCTTGTCTGCTCCCGGCATCCGCTTAC
AGACAAGCTGTGACCGTCTCCGGGAGCTGCATGTGTCAGAGGTTTTCACCGTCATCACCGAAACGCGCGA
GGCAGCTGCGGTAAAGCTCATCAGCGTGGTCGTGAAGCGATTCACAGATGTCTGCCTGTTCATCCGCGTC
CAGCTCGTTGAGTTTCTCCAGAAGCGTTAATGTCTGGCTTCTGATAAAGCGGGCCATGTTAAGGGCGGTT
TTTTCCTGTTTGGTCACTGATGCCTCCGTGTAAGGGGGATTTCTGTTCATGGGGGTAATGATACCGATGA
AACGAGAGAGGATGCTCACGATACGGGTTACTGATGATGAACATGCCCGGTTACTGGAACGTTGTGAGGG
TAAACAACTGGCGGTATGGATGCGGCGGGACCAGAGAAAAATCACTCAGGGTCAATGCCAGCGCTTCGTT
AATACAGATGTAGGTGTTCCACAGGGTAGCCAGCAGCATCCTGCGATGCAGATCCGGAACATAATGGTGC
AGGGCGCTGACTTCCGCGTTTCCAGACTTTACGAAACACGGAAACCGAAGACCATTCATGTTGTTGCTCA
GGTCGCAGACGTTTTGCAGCAGCAGTCGCTTCACGTTCGCTCGCGTATCGGTGATTCATTCTGCTAACCA
GTAAGGCAACCCCGCCAGCCTAGCCGGGTCCTCAACGACAGGAGCACGATCATGCGCACCCGTGGGGCCG
CCATGCCGGCGATAATGGCCTGCTTCTCGCCGAAACGTTTGGTGGCGGGACCAGTGACGAAGGCTTGAGC
GAGGGCGTGCAAGATTCCGAATACCGCAAGCGACAGGCCGATCATCGTCGCGCTCCAGCGAAAGCGGTCC
TCGCCGAAAATGACCCAGAGCGCTGCCGGCACCTGTCCTACGAGTTGCATGATAAAGAAGACAGTCATAA
GTGCGGCGACGATAGTCATGCCCCGCGCCCACCGGAAGGAGCTGACTGGGTTGAAGGCTCTCAAGGGCAT
CGGTCGAGATCCCGGTGCCTAATGAGTGAGCTAACTTACATTAATTGCGTTGCGCTCACTGCCCGCTTTC
CAGTCGGGAAACCTGTCGTGCCAGCTGCATTAATGAATCGGCCAACGCGCGGGGAGAGGCGGTTTGCGTA
TTGGGCGCCAGGGTGGTTTTTCTTTTCACCAGTGAGACGGGCAACAGCTGATTGCCCTTCACCGCCTGGC
CCTGAGAGAGTTGCAGCAAGCGGTCCACGCTGGTTTGCCCCAGCAGGCGAAAATCCTGTTTGATGGTGGT
TAACGGCGGGATATAACATGAGCTGTCTTCGGTATCGTCGTATCCCACTACCGAGATATCCGCACCAACG
CGCAGCCCGGACTCGGTAATGGCGCGCATTGCGCCCAGCGCCATCTGATCGTTGGCAACCAGCATCGCAG
TGGGAACGATGCCCTCATTCAGCATTTGCATGGTTTGTTGAAAACCGGACATGGCACTCCAGTCGCCTTC
CCGTTCCGCTATCGGCTGAATTTGATTGCGAGTGAGATATTTATGCCAGCCAGCCAGACGCAGACGCGCC
GAGACAGAACTTAATGGGCCCGCTAACAGCGCGATTTGCTGGTGACCCAATGCGACCAGATGCTCCACGC
CCAGTCGCGTACCGTCTTCATGGGAGAAAATAATACTGTTGATGGGTGTCTGGTCAGAGACATCAAGAAA
TAACGCCGGAACATTAGTGCAGGCAGCTTCCACAGCAATGGCATCCTGGTCATCCAGCGGATAGTTAATG
ATCAGCCCACTGACGCGTTGCGCGAGAAGATTGTGCACCGCCGCTTTACAGGCTTCGACGCCGCTTCGTT
CTACCATCGACACCACCACGCTGGCACCCAGTTGATCGGCGCGAGATTTAATCGCCGCGACAATTTGCGA
CGGCGCGTGCAGGGCCAGACTGGAGGTGGCAACGCCAATCAGCAACGACTGTTTGCCCGCCAGTTGTTGT
GCCACGCGGTTGGGAATGTAATTCAGCTCCGCCATCGCCGCTTCCACTTTTTCCCGCGTTTTCGCAGAAA
CGTGGCTGGCCTGGTTCACCACGCGGGAAACGGTCTGATAAGAGACACCGGCATACTCTGCGACATCGTA
TAACGTTACTGGTTTCACATTCACCACCCTGAATTGACTCTCTTCCGGGCGCTATCATGCCATACCGCGA
AAGGTTTTGCGCCATTCGATGGTGTCCGGGATCTCGACGCTCTCCCTTATGCGACTCCTGCATTAGGAAG
CAGCCCAGTAGTAGGTTGAGGCCGTTGAGCACCGCCGCCGCAAGGAATGGTGCATGCAAGGAGATGGCGC
CCAACAGTCCCCCGGCCACGGGGCCTGCCACCATACCCACGCCGAAACAAGCGCTCATGAGCCCGAAGTG
GCGAGCCCGATCTTCCCCATCGGTGATGTCGGCGATATAGGCGCCAGCAACCGCACCTGTGGCGCCGGTG
ATGCCGGCCACGATGCGTCCGGCGTAGAGGATCGAGATCTCGATCCCGCGAAATTAATACGACTCACTAT
AGGGGAATTGTGAGCGGATAACAATTCCCCTCTAGAAATAATTTTGTTTAACTTTAAGAAGGAGATATAC
CATGAAACATCACCATCACCATCACAACACTAGTAGCAATTCCATGTCCCCTATACTAGGTTATTGGAAA
ATTAAGGGCCTTGTGCAACCCACTCGACTTCTTTTGGAATATCTTGAAGAAAAATATGAAGAGCATTTGT
ATGAGCGCGATGAAGGTGATAAATGGCGAAACAAAAAGTTTGAATTGGGTTTGGAGTTTCCCAATCTTCC
TTATTATATTGATGGTGATGTTAAATTAACACAGTCTATGGCCATCATACGTTATATAGCTGACAAGCAC
AACATGTTGGGTGGTTGTCCAAAAGAGCGTGCAGAGATTTCAATGCTTGAAGGAGCGGTTTTGGATATTA
GATACGGTGTTTCGAGAATTGCATATAGTAAAGACTTTGAAACTCTCAAAGTTGATTTTCTTAGCAAGCT
ACCTGAAATGCTGAAAATGTTCGAAGATCGTTTATGTCATAAAACATATTTAAATGGTGATCATGTAACC
CATCCTGACTTCATGTTGTATGACGCTCTTGATGTTGTTTTATACATGGACCCAATGTGCCTGGATGCGT
TCCCAAAATTAGTTTGTTTTAAAAAACGTATTGAAGCTATCCCACAAATTGATAAGTACTTGAAATCCAG
CAAGTATATAGCATGGCCTTTGCAGGGCTGGCAAGCCACGTTTGGTGGTGGCGACCATCCTCCAAAATCG
GATCTGGAAGTTCTGTTCCAGGGGCCCATGGGTGATTACTGCAAGCCGACCCGTCTGGACCTGCTGCTGG
ATATGCCGCCAGTGAGCTATGATGTTCAGCTGCTGCACAGCTGGAACAACAACGACCGTAGCCTGAACGT
GTTCGTTAAAGAGGACGATAAACTGATCTTTCACCGTCACCCGGTGGCGCAAAGCACCGATGCGATTCGT
GGTAAAGTGGGCTACACCCGTGGCCTGCACGTTTGGCAGATCACCTGGGCGATGCGTCAACGTGGTACCC
ACGCGGTGGTTGGCGTTGCGACCGCGGATGCGCCGCTGCACAGCGTGGGTTATACCACCCTGGTTGGCAA
CAACCACGAAAGCTGGGGTTGGGATCTGGGCCGTAACCGTCTGTACCACGACGGCAAGAACCAGCCGAGC
AAAACCTATCCGGCGTTCCTGGAGCCGGACGAAACCTTCATCGTGCCGGATAGCTTTCTGGTTGCGCTGG
ACATGGACGATGGCACCCTGAGCTTCATTGTGGATGGTCAATACATGGGCGTTGCGTTTCGTGGTCTGAA
GGGCAAGAAACTGTATCCGGTGGTTAGCGCGGTGTGGGGTCACTGCGAGATTCGTATGCGTTACCTGAAC
GGCCTGGACTAAGAATTCGAGCTCCGTCGACAAGCTTGCGGCCGCACTCGAGCACCACCACCACCACCAC
TGAGATCCGGCTGCTAACAAAGCCCGAAAGGAAGCTGAGTTGGCTGCTGCCACCGCTGAGCAATAACTAG
CATAACCCCTTGGGGCCTCTAAACGGGTCTTGAGGGGTTTTTTGCTGAAAGGAGGAACTATATCCGGATT
GGCGAATGGG
[124 nt withheld, positions 5121-5244]
C
[91 nt withheld, positions 5246-5336]
A
[49 nt withheld, positions 5338-5386]
CCTTTGACGTTGGAGTCCACGTTCTTTAATAGTGGACTCTTGTTCCAAACTGGAACAACACTCAACCCTA
TCTCGGTCTATTCTTTTGATTTATAAGGGATTTTGCCGATTTCGGCCTATTGGTTAAAAAATGAGCTGAT
TTAACAAAAATTTAACGCGAATTTTAACAAAATATTAACGCTTACAATTTAGGTGGCACTTTTCGGGGAA
ATGTGCGCGGAACCCCTATTTGTTTATTTTTCTAAATACATTCAAATATGTATCCGCTCATGAATTAATT
CTTAGAAAAACTCATCGAGCATCAAATGAAACTGCAATTTATTCATATCAGGATTATCAATACCATATTT
TTGAAAAAGCCGTTTCTGTAATGAAGGAGAAAACTCACCGAGGCAGTTCCATAGGATGGCAAGATCCTGG
TATCGGTCTGCGATTCCGACTCGTCCAACATCAATACAACCTATTAATTTCCCCTCGTCAAAAATAAGGT
TATCAAGTGAGAAATCACCATGAGTGACGACTGAATCCGGTGAGAATGGCAAAAGTTTATGCATTTCTTT
CCAGACTTGTTCAACAGGCCAGCCATTACGCTCGTCATCAAAATCACTCGCATCAACCAAACCGTTATTC
ATTCGTGATTGCGCCTGAGCGAGACGAAATACGCGATCGCTGTTAAAAGGACAATTACAAACAGGAATCG
AATGCAACCGGCGCAGGAACACTGCCAGCGCATCAACAATATTTTCACCTGAATCAGGATATTCTTCTAA
TACCTGGAATGCTGTTTTCCCGGGGATCGCAGTGGTGAGTAACCATGCATCATCAGGAGTACGGATAAAA
TGCTTGATGGTCGGAAGAGGCATAAATTCCGTCAGCCAGTTTAGTCTGACCATCTCATCTGTAACATCAT
TGGCAACGCTACCTTTGCCATGTTTCAGAAACAACTCTGGCGCATCGGGCTTCCCATACAATCGATAGAT
TGTCGCACCTGATTGCCCGACATTATCGCGAGCCCATTTATACCCATATAAATCAGCATCCATGTTGGAA
TTTAATCGCGGCCTAGAGCAAGACGTTTCCCGTTGAATATGGCTCATAACACCCCTTGTATTACTGTTTA
TGTAAGCAGACAGTTTTATTGTTCATGACCAAAATCCCTTAACGTGAGTTTTCGTTCCACTGAGCGTCAG
ACCCCGTAGAAAAGATCAAAGGATCTTC
